>Addgene plasmid #147613 | pAc5.1B-lambdaN-HA-DmThor-del76-85-V5His6_T | depositor full sequence | sequence record 290060 | Full Sequence
CTTCAAGGAATTAATTCTATATTCTAAAAACACAAATGATACTTCTAAAAAAAATCATGAATGGCATCAA
CTCTGAATCAAATCTTTGCAGATGCACCTACTTCTCATTTCCACTGTCACATCATTTTTCCAGATCTCGC
TGCCTGTTATGTGGCCCACAAACCAAGACACGTTTTATGGCCATTAAAGCTGGCTGATCGTCGCCAAACA
CCAAATACATATCAATATGTACATTCGAGAAAGAAGCGATCAAAGAAGCGTCTTCGGGCGAGTAGGAGAA
TGCGGAGGAGAAGGAGAACGAGCTGATCTAGTATCTCTCCACAATCCAATGCCAACTGACCAACTGGCCA
TATTCGGAGCAATTTGAAGCCAATTTCCATCGCCTGGCGATCGCTCCATTCTTGGCTATATGTTTTTCAC
CGTTCCCGGGGCCATTTTCAAAGACTCGTCGGTAAGATAAGATTGTGTCACTCGCTGTCTCTCTTCATTT
GTCGAAGAATGCTGAGGAATTTCGCGATGACGTCGGCGAGTATTTTGAAGAATGAGAATAATTTGTATTT
ATACGAAAATCAGTTAGTGGAATTTTCTACAAAAACATGTTATCTATAGATAATTTTGTTGCAAAATATG
TTGACTATGACAAAGATTGTATGTATATACCTTTAATGTATTCTCATTTTCTTATGTATTTATAATGGCA
ATGATGATACTGATGATATTTTAAGATGATGCCAGACCACAGGCTGATTTCTGCGTCTTTTGCCGAACGC
AGTGCATGTGCGGTTGTTGTTTTTTGGAATAGTTTCAATTTTCGGACTGTCCGCTTTGATTTCAGTTTCT
TGGCTTATTCAAAAAGCAAAGTAAAGCCAAAAAAGCGAGATGGCAATACCAAATGCGGCAAAACGGTAGT
GGAAGGAAAGGGGTGCGGGGCAGCGGAAGGAAGGGTGGGGCGGGGCGTGGCGGGGTCTGTGGCTGGGCGC
GACGTCACCGACGTTGGAGCCACTCCTTTGACCATGTGTGCGTGTGTGTATTATTCGTGTCTCGCCACTC
GCCGGTTGTTTTTTTCTTTTTATCTCGCTCTCTCTAGCGCCATCTCGTACGCATGCTCAACGCACCGCAT
GTTGCCGTGTCCTTTATGCGTCATTTTGGCTCGAAATAGGCAATTATTTAAACAAAGATTAGTCAACGAA
AACGCTAAAATAAATAAGTCTACAATATGGTTACTTATTGCCATGTGTGTGCAGCCAACGATAGCAACAA
AAGCAACAACACAGTGGCTTTCCCTCTTTCACTTTTTGTTTGCAAGCGCGTGCGAGCAAGACGGCACGAC
CGGCAAACGCAATTACGCTGACAAAGAGCAGACGAAGTTTTGGCCGAAAAACATCAAGGCGCCTGATACG
AATGCATTTGCAATAACAATTGCGATATTTAATATTGTTTATGAAGCTGTTTGACTTCAAAACACACAAA
AAAAAAAATAAAACAAATTATTTGAAAGAGAATTAGGAATCGGACAGCTTATCGTTACGGGCTAACAGCA
CACCGAGACGAAATAGCTTACCTGACGTCACAGCCTCTGGAAGAACTGCCGCCAAGCAGAGAGAGAGAGA
AAAAGAGGGAGAGCAGCTTAGACCGCATGTGCTTGTGTGTGAGGCGTCTCTCTCTTCGTCTCCTGTTTGC
GCAAACGCATAGACTGCACTGAGAAAATCGATTACCTATTTTTTATGAATGAATATTTGCACTATTACTA
TTCAAAACTATTAAGATAGCAATCACATTCAATAGCCAAATACTATACCACCTGAGCGATGCAACGAAAT
GATCAATTTGAGCAAAAATGCTGCATATTTAGGACGGCATCATTATAGAAATGCTTCTTGCTGTGTACTT
TTCTCTCGTCTGGCAGCTGTTTCGCCGTTATTGTTAAAACCGGCTTAAGTTAGGTGTGTTTTCTACGACT
AGTGATGCCCCTACTAGAAGATGTGTGTTGCACAAATGTCCCTGAATAACCAATTTGAAGTGCAGATAGC
AGTAAACGTAAGCTAATATGAATATTATTTAACTGTAATGTTTTAATATCGCTGGACATTACTAATAAAC
CCACTATAAACACATGTACATATGTATGTTTTGGCATACAATGAGTAGTTGGGGAAAAAATGTGTAAAAG
CACCGTGACCATCACAGCATAAAGATAACCAGCTGAAGTATCGAATATGAGTAACCCCCAAATTGAATCA
CATGCCGCAACTGATAGGACCCATGGAAGTACACTCTTCATGGCGATATACAAGACACACACAAGCACGA
ACACCCAGTTGCGGAGGAAATTCTCCGTAAATGAAAACCCAATCGGCGAACAATTCATACCCATATATGG
TAAAAGTTTTGAACGCGACTTGAGAGCGGAGAGCATTGCGGCTGATAAGGTTTTAGCGCTAAGCGGGCTT
TATAAAACGGGCTGCGGGACCAGTTTTCATATCACTACCGTTTGAGTTCTTGTGCTGTGTGGATACTCCT
CCCGACACAAAGCCGCTCCATCAGCCAGCAGTCGTCTAATCCAGAGACCCCGGATCGGGGTACCAACATG
GACGCACAAACACGACGACGTGAGCGTCGCGCTGAGAAACAAGCTCAATGGAAAGCTGCAAACGGTGGAT
CTCCTCCACATATGGCTTACCCATACGATGTTCCAGATTACGCTCCTCCAAGCTTGAATTCTGCAGATAT
CATGTCCGCTTCACCCACCGCCCGTCAAGCCATCACCCAGGCCCTGCCCATGATCACCAGGAAGGTTGTC
ATCTCGGATCCGATCCAGATGCCCGAGGTGTACTCCTCGACGCCCGGCGGAACCCTCTACTCCACCACTC
CTGGAGGCACCAAACTTATCTACGAGCGGGCTTTCATGAAGAATCTCCGTGGCTCCCCATTGAGCCAAAC
TCCGCCGTCCAACGTGCGTACTCCCTTCCGCAAGTGCGTGCCCGTCCCCACGGAACTGATCAAGCAGACC
AAGTCGCTGAAGATCGAGGACCAGGAACAGTTCCAACTGGATCTGCGCTCGAGTCTAGAGGGCCCGCGGT
TCGAAGGTAAGCCTATCCCTAACCCTCTCCTCGGTCTCGATTCTACGCGTACCGGTCATCATCACCATCA
CCATTGAGTTTAAACCCGCTGATCAGCCTCGACTGTGCCTTCTAAGGCCTGAGCTCGCTGATCAGCCTCG
ATCGAGGATCCAGACATGATAAGATACATTGATGAGTTTGGACAAACCACAACTAGAATGCAGTGAAAAA
AATGCTTTATTTGTGAAATTTGTGATGCTATTGCTTTATTTGTAACCATTATAAGCTGCAATAAACAAGT
TAACAACAACAATTGCATTCATTTTATGTTTCAGGTTCAGGGGGAGGTGTGGGAGGTTTTTTAAAGCAAG
TAAAACCTCTACAAATGTGGTATGGCTGATTATGATCAGTCGACCGATGCCCTTGAGAGCCTTCAACCCA
GTCAGCTCCTTCCGGTGGGCGCGGGGCATGACTATCGTCGCCGCACTTATGACTGTCTTCTTTATCATGC
AACTCGTAGGACAGGTGCCGGCAGCGCTCTGGGTCATTTTCGGCGAGGACCGCTTTCGCTGGAGCGCGAC
GATGATCGGCCTGTCGCTTGCGGTATTCGGAATCTTGCACGCCCTCGCTCAAGCCTTCGTCACTGGTCCC
GCCACCAAACGTTTCGGCGAGAAGCAGGCCATTATCGCCGGCATGGCGGCCGACGCGCTGGGCTACGTCT
TGCTGGCGTTCGCGACGCGAGGCTGGATGGCCTTCCCCATTATGATTCTTCTCGCTTCCGGCGGCATCGG
GATGCCCGCGTTGCAGGCCATGCTGTCCAGGCAGGTAGATGACGACCATCAGGGACAGCTTCAAGGATCG
CTCGCGGCTCTTACCAGCCAGCAAAAGGCCAGGAACCGTAAAAAGGCCGCGTTGCTGGCGTTTTTCCATA
GGCTCCGCCCCCCTGACGAGCATCACAAAAATCGACGCTCAAGTCAGAGGTGGCGAAACCCGACAGGACT
ATAAAGATACCAGGCGTTTCCCCCTGGAAGCTCCCTCGTGCGCTCTCCTGTTCCGACCCTGCCGCTTACC
GGATACCTGTCCGCCTTTCTCCCTTCGGGAAGCGTGGCGCTTTCTCAATGCTCACGCTGTAGGTATCTCA
GTTCGGTGTAGGTCGTTCGCTCCAAGCTGGGCTGTGTGCACGAACCCCCCGTTCAGCCCGACCGCTGCGC
CTTATCCGGTAACTATCGTCTTGAGTCCAACCCGGTAAGACACGACTTATCGCCACTGGCAGCAGCCACT
GGTAACAGGATTAGCAGAGCGAGGTATGTAGGCGGTGCTACAGAGTTCTTGAAGTGGTGGCCTAACTACG
GCTACACTAGAAGGACAGTATTTGGTATCTGCGCTCTGCTGAAGCCAGTTACCTTCGGAAAAAGAGTTGG
TAGCTCTTGATCCGGCAAACAAACCACCGCTGGTAGCGGTGGTTTTTTTGTTTGCAAGCAGCAGATTACG
CGCAGAAAAAAAGGATCTCAAGAAGATCCTTTGATCTTTTCTACGGGGTCTGACGCTCAGTGGAACGAAA
ACTCACGTTAAGGGATTTTGGTCATGAGATTATCAAAAAGGATCTTCACCTAGATCCTTTTAAATTAAAA
ATGAAGTTTTAAATCAATCTAAAGTATATATGAGTAAACTTGGTCTGACAGTTACCAATGCTTAATCAGT
GAGGCACCTATCTCAGCGATCTGTCTATTTCGTTCATCCATAGTTGCCTGACTCCCCGTCGTGTAGATAA
CTACGATACGGGAGGGCTTACCATCTGGCCCCAGTGCTGCAATGATACCGCGAGACCCACGCTCACCGGC
TCCAGATTTATCAGCAATAAACCAGCCAGCCGGAAGGGCCGAGCGCAGAAGTGGTCCTGCAACTTTATCC
GCCTCCATCCAGTCTATTAATTGTTGCCGGGAAGCTAGAGTAAGTAGTTCGCCAGTTAATAGTTTGCGCA
ACGTTGTTGCCATTGCTGCAGGCATCGTGGTGTCACGCTCGTCGTTTGGTATGGCTTCATTCAGCTCCGG
TTCCCAACGATCAAGGCGAGTTACATGATCCCCCATGTTGTGCAAAAAAGCGGTTAGCTCCTTCGGTCCT
CCGATCGTTGTCAGAAGTAAGTTGGCCGCAGTGTTATCACTCATGGTTATGGCAGCACTGCATAATTCTC
TTACTGTCATGCCATCCGTAAGATGCTTTTCTGTGACTGGTGAGTACTCAACCAAGTCATTCTGAGAATA
GTGTATGCGGCGACCGAGTTGCTCTTGCCCGGCGTCAACACGGGATAATACCGCGCCACATAGCAGAACT
TTAAAAGTGCTCATCATTGGAAAACGTTCTTCGGGGCGAAAACTCTCAAGGATCTTACCGCTGTTGAGAT
CCAGTTCGATGTAACCCACTCGTGCACCCAACTGATCTTCAGCATCTTTTACTTTCACCAGCGTTTCTGG
GTGAGCAAAAACAGGAAGGCAAAATGCCGCAAAAAAGGGAATAAGGGCGACACGGAAATGTTGAATACTC
ATACTCTTCCTTTTTCAATATTATTGAAGCATTTATCAGGGTTATTGTCTCATGAGCGGATACATATTTG
AATGTATTTAGAAAAATAAACAAATAGGGGTTCCGCGCACATTTCCCCGAAAAGTGCCACCTGACGTCTA
AGAAACCATTATTATCATGACATTAACCTATAAAAATAGGCGTATCACGAGGCCCTTTCGT
Features (pLannotate 1.2.2; 11 found; start..end, strand, type, name):
     56..2568    +  promoter       Ac5 promoter: Drosophila melanogaster actin 5C promoter
   2588..2653    +  CDS            N (fragment): REGN_LAMBD - Experimental evidence at protein level: Swiss-Prot protein existence level 1. Plays a role as a transcriptional antitermination factor that allows the virus to initiate its lytic phase. Activates expression of the delayed viral early genes by modifying host RNA polymerase (RNAP) into a form that is resistant to termination signals. This antitermination function requires the host NusA protein which serves to stabilize the interaction between antitermination protein N and host RNA polymerase. From Escherichia phage lambda (Bacteriophage lambda).
   2678..2704    +  CDS            3xHA (fragment): three tandem HA epitope tags
   2732..3055    +  CDS            Thor (fragment): 4EBP_DROME - Experimental evidence at protein level: Swiss-Prot protein existence level 1. Repressor of translation initiation that regulates eIF4E1 activity by preventing its assembly into the eIF4F complex (PubMed:11389445, PubMed:19804760, PubMed:25702871). Hypophosphorylated form competes with eIF4G1 and strongly binds to eIF4E1, leading to repress translation (PubMed:25702871). In contrast, hyperphosphorylated form dissociates from eIF4E1, allowing interaction between eIF4G1 and eIF4E1, leading to initiation of translation (PubMed:25702871). Acts as a regulator of various biological proce
   3086..3127    +  CDS            V5 tag: epitope tag from simian virus 5
   3227..3361    -  polyA_signal   SV40 poly(A) signal: SV40 polyadenylation signal
   3384..3468    -  CDS            large T antigen (fragment): large T antigen from SV40 (simian virus 40)
   3469..3939    +  CDS            TcR (fragment): tetracycline efflux protein; tet; confers resistance to tetracycline
   3983..4571    -  rep_origin     ori: high-copy-number ColE1/pMB1/pBR322/pUC origin of replication
   4742..5602    -  CDS            AmpR: β-lactamase; bla; confers resistance to ampicillin, carbenicillin, and related antibiotics
   5603..5707    -  promoter       AmpR promoter: bla
