[The description below was written by a language model from this plasmid's Addgene catalogue record and pLannotate feature annotations shown in this document.]
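Description:
pAc5.1B-lambdaN-HA-DmThor-del76-85-V5His6_T is a 5.8 kb insect expression plasmid for producing a deletion mutant of the Drosophila melanogaster translational repressor Thor (4E-BP) in fly cells. The catalogue lists the backbone as unknown, although the name and feature layout point to a pAc5.1B-type vector. It is maintained in E. coli through a ColE1/pUC-type origin and selected with ampicillin via the AmpR (β-lactamase) gene and its bla promoter. The origin is annotated as a high-copy type, whereas the catalogue entry records the plasmid as low copy. Short fragments annotated as tetracycline resistance and SV40 large T antigen appear to be non-functional backbone remnants.

Expression is driven by the constitutive Drosophila actin 5C (Ac5) promoter and terminated by an SV40 polyadenylation signal. The open reading frame begins with a fragment of the bacteriophage lambda N protein. This lambdaN peptide is commonly used to tether a fusion protein to reporter mRNAs carrying BoxB hairpins. It is followed by an HA epitope (annotated as a partial match to 3xHA) and then the Thor coding sequence lacking residues 76–85, which carries one silent change relative to the reference transcript. A V5 tag lies downstream, and the name indicates a His6 tag as well, though that tag is not annotated. The feature table alone does not show whether these C-terminal tags are translated in frame with Thor.

Thor normally competes with eIF4G for eIF4E binding and thereby blocks translation initiation. The associated study examined non-canonical 4E-binding motifs in 4E-BPs, so this mutant is probably meant to test how the deleted region contributes to eIF4E binding and repression. The record does not state the role of that region or the assays used.
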