Addgene plasmid #147613: pAc5.1B-lambdaN-HA-DmThor-del76-85-V5His6_T
Purpose: Insect Expression of DmThor-del76-85
Depositing lab: Elisa Izaurralde. Depositing organization: Max Planck Institute for Developmental Biology. Publication: 4E-BPs require non-canonical 4E-binding motifs and a lateral surface of eIF4E to repress translation. Igreja C, Peter D, Weiler C, Izaurralde E. Nat Commun. 2014 Sep 2;5:4790. doi: 10.1038/ncomms5790. PubMed 25179781.
Backbone
  Vector backbone: Unknown
  Vector type: Insect Expression
Growth in bacteria
  Bacterial resistance: Ampicillin, 100 μg/mL
  Growth temperature: 37°C
  Growth strain: DH5alpha
  Copy number: Low Copy
Gene/Insert
  Gene/Insert name: DmThor-del76-85
  Species: D. melanogaster (fly)
  Mutation: one silent mutation compared to the sequence given by NCBI: NM_057947.4.
  Entrez Gene: Thor (a.k.a. Dmel_CG8846, 153432_at, 43-BP, 4E-BP, 4E-BP1, 4EBP, 4e-BP, 4e-bp, 4eBP, 4ebp, BcDNA.HL08053, BcDNA:HL08053, CG8846, CT8705, Dm 4E-BP, Dmel\CG8846, Phas1, Thor/EIF4EBP, anon-WO0172774.158, d4E-BP, d4E-BP1, d4EBP, d4e-bp, d4eBP, dthor, eIF4E-BP, l(2)06270, l(2)k07736, l(2)k13517, pp20, thor)
  Cloning method: Unknown
Terms and licenses: Academic/Nonprofit Terms; Industry Terms: Not Available to Industry
Depositor comments: Plasmids from this collection were made available to the research community and donated after the lab closed. Please note that the sequence provided by the depositing laboratory may be theoretical/predicted or based on Sanger sequencing results. There may be discrepancies between sequencing results obtained by Addgene and the depositor sequence. If an Addgene verified sequence is not available, please contact before placing your order to request that our lab fully sequence the plasmid.
How to cite: pAc5.1B-lambdaN-HA-DmThor-del76-85-V5His6_T was a gift from Elisa Izaurralde (Addgene plasmid # 147613 ; http://n2t.net/addgene:147613 ; RRID:Addgene_147613)
